Addgene plasmid #231115: AA566
Purpose: (Empty Backbone) Fragmid fragment: (guide cassette) ABE activity-based selection cloning
Depositing lab: John Doench & David Root. Depositing organization: Broad Institute. Publication: Activity-based selection for enhanced base editor mutational scanning. Kaplan EG, Steger RJ, Shah ST, Drepanos LM, Griffith AL, Reint G, Doench JG. Nat Genet. 2025 Nov;57(11):2920-2929. doi: 10.1038/s41588-025-02366-0. Epub 2025 Oct 14. PubMed 41087678.
Backbone
  Vector backbone: pUC57-Kan_v1
  Vector type: Bacterial Expression, CRISPR
Growth in bacteria
  Bacterial resistance: Kanamycin, 50 μg/mL
  Growth temperature: 37°C
  Growth strain: DH5alpha
  Copy number: High Copy
Gene/Insert
  Gene/Insert name: None
Terms and licenses: Academic/Nonprofit Terms; Industry Terms: Not Available to Industry
Depositor comments: Please visit https://doi.org/10.1101/2024.11.12.622254 for bioRxiv preprint.
How to cite: AA566 was a gift from John Doench & David Root (Addgene plasmid # 231115 ; http://n2t.net/addgene:231115 ; RRID:Addgene_231115)
