[The description below was written by a language model from this plasmid's Addgene catalogue record and pLannotate feature annotations shown in this document.]
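Description:
AA566 is a small (about 3.4 kb) bacterial cloning plasmid built on the pUC57-Kan_v1 backbone. It serves as a "Fragmid" fragment, a modular part intended for assembly into larger vectors rather than a finished expression construct. It is catalogued as an empty backbone with no gene insert, and its module is a guide cassette for cloning in an adenine base editor (ABE) activity-based selection scheme. The plasmid is propagated in E. coli at high copy from a ColE1/pUC-type origin and selected with kanamycin through the aph(3')-Ia KanR gene. The remaining annotated backbone elements are pUC-derived remnants: fragments of lacZα, lacI, rop and the bom region, along with the lac promoter, lac operator and CAP binding site.

The payload lies between the lacZα fragment and the lac promoter region. It consists of a human U6 promoter on the forward strand and a human H1 promoter on the reverse strand, so the two RNA polymerase III promoters face each other. A partial S. pyogenes tracrRNA (guide scaffold) match sits on the reverse strand just downstream of H1, which suggests an H1-driven guide unit. A short match to the HIV-1 cPPT/CTS lies between the two promoters, but it is only a 25 nt fragment and may not be functional. This convergent layout is consistent with a dual-guide design, in which one guide could target a site of interest and the other could report or select for editor activity. However, the record does not state the spacer sequences, the cloning sites, the scaffold paired with U6, or how the selection works. The intended use is as a building block for guide vectors or libraries in base editor mutational scanning screens.
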