Features (pLannotate 1.2.2; 13 found; start..end, strand, type, name):
    137..236     +  misc_feature   bom (fragment): basis of mobility region from pBR322
    242..399     -  CDS            lacZα (fragment): LacZα fragment of β-galactosidase; lacZ fragment
    444..684     +  promoter       U6 promoter: RNA polymerase III promoter for human U6 snRNA
    817..841     +  misc_feature   cPPT/CTS (fragment): central polypurine tract and central termination sequence of HIV-1 (lacking the first T)
    892..935     -  misc_RNA       tracrRNA (fragment): trans-activating CRISPR RNA for the Streptococcus pyogenes CRISPR/Cas9 system
    983..1197    -  promoter       H1 promoter: human H1 RNA promoter
   1293..1309    -  protein_bind   lac operator: The lac repressor binds to the lac operator to inhibit transcription in E. coli. This inhibition can be relieved by adding lactose or isopropyl-β-D-thiogalactopyranoside (IPTG). lac repressor encoded by lacI
   1317..1347    -  promoter       lac promoter: promoter for the E. coli lac operon
   1362..1383    -  protein_bind   CAP binding site: CAP binding activates transcription in the presence of cAMP. E. coli catabolite activator protein
   1396..1488    -  CDS            lacI (fragment): lac repressor; lacI; The lac repressor binds to the lac operator to inhibit transcription in E. coli. This inhibition can be relieved by adding lactose or isopropyl-β-D-thiogalactopyranoside (IPTG).
   1671..2259    -  rep_origin     ori: high-copy-number ColE1/pMB1/pBR322/pUC origin of replication
   2437..3246    -  CDS            KanR: aminoglycoside phosphotransferase; aph(3')-Ia; confers resistance to kanamycin in bacteria or G418 (Geneticin®) in eukaryotes
   3353..35      +  CDS            rop (fragment) (across the origin): Rop protein, which maintains plasmids at low copy number; rop
>Addgene plasmid #231115 | AA566 | addgene full sequence | sequence record 458370 | Addgene NGS Result
TCGCGCGTTTCGGTGATGACGGTGAAAACCTCTGACACATGCAGCTCCCGGAGACGGTCACAGCTTGTCT
GTAAGCGGATGCCGGGAGCAGACAAGCCCGTCAGGGCGCGTCAGCGGGTGTTGGCGGGTGTCGGGGCTGG
CTTAACTATGCGGCATCAGAGCAGATTGTACTGAGAGTGCACCATATGCGGTGTGAAATACCGCACAGAT
GCGTAAGGAGAAAATACCGCATCAGGCGCCATTCGCCATTCAGGCTGCGCAACTGTTGGGAAGGGCGATC
GGTGCGGGCCTCTTCGCTATTACGCCAGCTGGCGAAAGGGGGATGTGCTGCAAGGCGATTAAGTTGGGTA
ACGCCAGGGTTTTCCCAGTCACGACGTTGTAAAACGACGGCCAGAGAATTCGAGCTCGGTACCTCGCGAA
TACATCTAGATGAAGACGTCAGAGAGGGCCTATTTCCCATGATTCCTTCATATTTGCATATACGATACAA
GGCTGTTAGAGAGATAATTAGAATTAATTTGACTGTAAACACAAAGATATTAGTACAAAATACGTGACGT
AGAAAGTAATAATTTCTTGGGTAGTTTGCAGTTTTAAAATTATGTTTTAAAATGGACTATCATATGCTTA
CCGTAACTTGAAAGTATTTCGATTTCTTGGCTTTATATATCTTGTGGAAAGGACGAAACACCGGAGACGC
TTTTTTCGTCTCAGTTTCAGAGCTAAGCACAAGAGTGCATAGCAAGTTGAAATAAGGCTAGTCCGTTTAC
AACTTGAAAAAGTGGCACCCGAGTCGGGTGCTTTTTTGAAAGCTCCACAGTGCAGGGGAAAGAATAGTAG
AGACCCAATGGAAAAAAGCACCGACTCGGTGCCACTTTGCTGTTTCCAGCAAAGTTGATAACGGACTAGC
CTTATTTAAACTTGCTATGCTGTTTCCAGCATAGCTCTTAAACCCGATTACCCTACACATCTGCGGGAAA
GAGTGGTCTCATACAGAACTTATAAGATTCCCAAATCCAAAGACATTTCACGTTTATGGTGATTTCCCAG
AACACATAGCGACATGCAAATATTGCAGGGCGCCACTCCCCTGTCCCTCACAGCCATCTTCCTGCCAGGG
CGCACGCGCGCTGGGTGTTCCCGCCTAGTGACACTGGGCCCGCGATTCCTTGGAGCGGGTTGATGACGTC
AGCGTTCGAACACGCGTCTTCATCGGATCCCGGGCCCGTCGACTGCAGAGGCCTGCATGCAAGCTTGGTG
TAATCATGGTCATAGCTGTTTCCTGTGTGAAATTGTTATCCGCTCACAATTCCACACAACATACGAGCCG
GAAGCATAAAGTGTAAAGCCTGGGGTGCCTAATGAGTGAGCTAACTCACATTAATTGCGTTGCGCTCACT
GCCCGCTTTCCAGTCGGGAAACCTGTCGTGCCAGCTGCATTAATGAATCGGCCAACGCGCGGGGAGAGGC
GGTTTGCGTATTGGGCGCTCTTCCGCTTCCTCGCTCACTGACTCGCTGCGCTCGGTCGTTCGGCTGCGGC
GAGCGGTATCAGCTCACTCAAAGGCGGTAATACGGTTATCCACAGAATCAGGGGATAACGCAGGAAAGAA
CATGTGAGCAAAAGGCCAGCAAAAGGCCAGGAACCGTAAAAAGGCCGCGTTGCTGGCGTTTTTCCATAGG
CTCCGCCCCCCTGACGAGCATCACAAAAATCGACGCTCAAGTCAGAGGTGGCGAAACCCGACAGGACTAT
AAAGATACCAGGCGTTTCCCCCTGGAAGCTCCCTCGTGCGCTCTCCTGTTCCGACCCTGCCGCTTACCGG
ATACCTGTCCGCCTTTCTCCCTTCGGGAAGCGTGGCGCTTTCTCATAGCTCACGCTGTAGGTATCTCAGT
TCGGTGTAGGTCGTTCGCTCCAAGCTGGGCTGTGTGCACGAACCCCCCGTTCAGCCCGACCGCTGCGCCT
TATCCGGTAACTATCGTCTTGAGTCCAACCCGGTAAGACACGACTTATCGCCACTGGCAGCAGCCACTGG
TAACAGGATTAGCAGAGCGAGGTATGTAGGCGGTGCTACAGAGTTCTTGAAGTGGTGGCCTAACTACGGC
TACACTAGAAGAACAGTATTTGGTATCTGCGCTCTGCTGAAGCCAGTTACCTTCGGAAAAAGAGTTGGTA
GCTCTTGATCCGGCAAACAAACCACCGCTGGTAGCGGTGGTTTTTTTGTTTGCAAGCAGCAGATTACGCG
CAGAAAAAAAGGATCTCAAGAAGATCCTTTGATCTTTTCTACGGGGTCTGACGCTCAGTGGAACGAAAAC
TCACGTTAAGGGATTTTGGTCATGAGATTATCAAAAAGGATCTTCACCTAGATCCTTTTAAATTAAAAAT
GAAGTTTTAAATCAAGCCCAATCTGAATAATGTTACAACCAATTAACCAATTCTGATTAGAAAAACTCAT
CGAGCATCAAATGAAACTGCAATTTATTCATATCAGGATTATCAATACCATATTTTTGAAAAAGCCGTTT
CTGTAATGAAGGAGAAAACTCACCGAGGCAGTTCCATAGGATGGCAAGATCCTGGTATCGGTCTGCGATT
CCGACTCGTCCAACATCAATACAACCTATTAATTTCCCCTCGTCAAAAATAAGGTTATCAAGTGAGAAAT
CACCATGAGTGACGACTGAATCCGGTGAGAATGGCAAAAGTTTATGCATTTCTTTCCAGACTTGTTCAAC
AGGCCAGCCATTACGCTCGTCATCAAAATCACTCGCATCAACCAAACCGTTATTCATTCGTGATTGCGCC
TGAGCGAGACGAAATACGCGATCGCTGTTAAAAGGACAATTACAAACAGGAATCGAATGCAACCGGCGCA
GGAACACTGCCAGCGCATCAACAATATTTTCACCTGAATCAGGATATTCTTCTAATACCTGGAATGCTGT
TTTTCCGGGGATCGCAGTGGTGAGTAACCATGCATCATCAGGAGTACGGATAAAATGCTTGATGGTCGGA
AGAGGCATAAATTCCGTCAGCCAGTTTAGTCTGACCATCTCATCTGTAACATCATTGGCAACGCTACCTT
TGCCATGTTTCAGAAACAACTCTGGCGCATCGGGCTTCCCATACAAGCGATAGATTGTCGCACCTGATTG
CCCGACATTATCGCGAGCCCATTTATACCCATATAAATCAGCATCCATGTTGGAATTTAATCGCGGCCTC
GACGTTTCCCGTTGAATATGGCTCATAACACCCCTTGTATTACTGTTTATGTAAGCAGACAGTTTTATTG
TTCATGATGATATATTTTTATCTTGTGCAATGTAACATCAGAGATTTTGAGACACGGGCCAGAGCTGCA
